Addgene plasmid #18489: T4 Lysozyme I100M WT*
Depositing lab: Brian Matthews. Depositing organization: University of Oregon.
Backbone
  Vector backbone: pHS1403
  Backbone size w/o insert (bp): 5000
  Vector type: Bacterial Expression
Growth in bacteria
  Bacterial resistance: Ampicillin, 100 μg/mL
  Growth temperature: 37°C
  Growth strain: DH5alpha
  Copy number: High Copy
Gene/Insert
  Gene/Insert name: T4 Lysozyme
  Species: Bacteriophage T4
  Insert size (bp): 600
  Mutation: I100M WT*
  GenBank ID: NP_049736
  Entrez Gene: e (a.k.a. T4p123)
  Cloning method: Restriction Enzyme; 5′ cloning site BamHI (not destroyed); 3′ cloning site HindIII (not destroyed)
  Sequencing primers: 5′ na; 3′ GGCGTATCACGAGGCCC
Terms and licenses: Academic/Nonprofit Terms; Industry Terms: Not Available to Industry
Depositor comments: The BamHI site is 27 bp from the ATG and the HindIII site is 115 bp from the stop.
How to cite: T4 Lysozyme I100M WT* was a gift from Brian Matthews (Addgene plasmid # 18489 ; http://n2t.net/addgene:18489 ; RRID:Addgene_18489)
