[The description below was written by a language model from this plasmid's Addgene catalogue record.]
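Description:
T4 Lysozyme I100M WT* is a bacterial expression plasmid built on the pHS1403 backbone (about 5 kb without insert) and carrying a roughly 600 bp insert encoding lysozyme from bacteriophage T4, the product of phage gene e. It is maintained in E. coli as a high-copy plasmid under ampicillin selection. The record does not name the origin of replication or the promoter that drives expression, and no feature table is available to show them. No tags or fusion partners are listed.

The insert was placed between BamHI and HindIII sites, both of which remain intact, so the coding fragment can be excised or transferred. According to the depositor's note, the BamHI site lies 27 bp from the start codon and the HindIII site 115 bp from the stop codon, meaning short flanking untranslated stretches are carried along with the open reading frame. The encoded protein bears the substitution I100M, replacing isoleucine 100 with methionine, in the "WT*" background. The record does not define WT*, though in the T4 lysozyme literature the term conventionally refers to a cysteine-free pseudo-wild-type form used as the reference for engineered variants.

The record states no explicit purpose. A single point mutant of this kind in a bacterial expression vector is suited to producing recombinant protein for comparing the mutant with its parent, for instance in studies of protein stability, folding or structure, for which T4 lysozyme is a widely used model system.
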