>Addgene plasmid #18489 | T4 Lysozyme I100M WT* | addgene partial sequence | sequence record 24275 | 3primeUP
CTACGAAAAGCCCGCTCATTAGGCGGGCTCAGATCTGCTCATGTTTGACAGCTTATCATCGATAAGCTTC
GGCAATAAATTCTTGATATGTTTTCATATGTTTCCTTTAAATATTTTAATTAGTAATTGTCTATTCAAGT
AATTGTGAATATACTATCACAATTCCAAGAGAAAGTAAACAGCTTTATAGATTTTTATACGCGTCCCAAG
TGCCAGTTCTAAACGTTGTAATGACTCGTTTTGCGCGATTAGGTGTTTGATTATACCATCTACTTTTAGC
TAAGTTAACTGCTGCTTCATCCCAGCGTTTTTGTTGAAGCATACGTAAAGAGTTAGTAAATCCTGCCACA
CCGGTTTCTCCCATTTGGAAAACCATATTCATCAATGCAGCGCGACGAACCGCATCAAGAGAATCATAAA
CCGGTTTTAATTTAGCATTTCTCAGAATTCCGCGAACAGCAGCATCAACATCCTGATTAAAGAGTTTTTC
AGCCTCATCTTTTGTAATTACACCATTAGTATTACGCCCAATAGCTTTATCTAATTCAGATTTAGCAGCA
TTAAGTGATGGACTTTTTGTAAGCAAATGACCGATGCCAATAGTGTAATAGCCTTCTGTGTCTTTATAGA
TTTTAAGTCTAAGACCTTCATCTATACGTAACATTTCAAATATATTCATAATACCTCCTAAGCATCGATG
GATCCTGTTTCCTGTGTGAAATTGTTATCCGCTCACAATTCCACACATTATACGAGCCGATGATAATTGT
CACAGGGGATGGGGAGTAGCTGATCNGGTTCNGTGGAATGTATCGCTCCATCACACATAAC
